Addgene plasmid #217339: gCH128 (non-targeting crRNA)
Purpose: Non-targeting crRNA
Depositing lab: Luke Gilbert. Depositing organization: University of California, San Francisco (UCSF). Publication: Engineered CRISPR-Cas12a for higher-order combinatorial chromatin perturbations. Hsiung CC, Wilson CM, Sambold NA, Dai R, Chen Q, Teyssier N, Misiukiewicz S, Arab A, O'Loughlin T, Cofsky JC, Shi J, Gilbert LA. Nat Biotechnol. 2024 May 17. doi: 10.1038/s41587-024-02224-0. PubMed 38760567.
Backbone
  Vector backbone: pCH49
  Vector type: Lentiviral, CRISPR
Growth in bacteria
  Bacterial resistance: Ampicillin, 100 μg/mL
  Growth temperature: 37°C
  Growth strain: NEB Stable
  Copy number: High Copy
Gene/Insert
  Gene/Insert name: crNT-3
  gRNA/shRNA sequence: attaactgatgcgtaaggagatc
  Species: Synthetic
  Promoter: hU6
  Cloning method: Gibson Cloning
Terms and licenses: Academic/Nonprofit Terms; Industry Terms: Not Available to Industry
Depositor comments: Please visit https://doi.org/10.1101/2023.09.18.558350 for bioRxiv preprint.
How to cite: gCH128 (non-targeting crRNA) was a gift from Luke Gilbert (Addgene plasmid # 217339 ; http://n2t.net/addgene:217339 ; RRID:Addgene_217339)
