[The description below was written by a language model from this plasmid's Addgene catalogue record and pLannotate feature annotations shown in this document.]
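Description:
gCH128 is a lentiviral CRISPR plasmid built on the pCH49 backbone that expresses crNT-3, a synthetic non-targeting Cas12a crRNA, from the human U6 RNA polymerase III promoter. It is propagated in E. coli as a high-copy plasmid through a ColE1/pUC-type origin with ampicillin selection (AmpR). The backbone also carries an f1 origin, an SV40 origin and poly(A) signal, and remnants of lac/T7/T3 cloning-vector sequence.

The annotated sequence shows a third-generation-style transfer vector. An RSV promoter drives a truncated HIV-1 5' LTR, followed by the Ψ packaging signal with a partial gag region, the RRE for Rev-dependent export of the viral genome, and the cPPT/CTS. Downstream, an EF-1α core promoter drives EGFP followed by a neomycin/G418 resistance gene (NeoR/KanR), so transduced mammalian cells can be tracked by fluorescence and selected with drug. The table does not annotate how the two coding sequences are linked. A WPRE follows to enhance transcript expression.

In the circular map, the U6 promoter sits just after the WPRE and a nef fragment, and immediately upstream of the second truncated LTR element. This places the crRNA cassette in the 3' LTR region. That position suggests the cassette would be duplicated on reverse transcription, although the record does not say so.

The associated publication concerns engineered Cas12a for higher-order combinatorial chromatin perturbations. Within that system the construct serves as a negative control crRNA with no intended genomic target. The plasmid does not encode a Cas12a protein, which must be supplied separately.
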