Features (pLannotate 1.2.2; 26 found; start..end, strand, type, name):
     50..290     +  promoter       U6 promoter: RNA polymerase III promoter for human U6 snRNA
    414..594     +  LTR            5' LTR (truncated): truncated 5' long terminal repeat (LTR) from HIV-1
    672..793     +  polyA_signal   SV40 poly(A) signal: SV40 polyadenylation signal
    833..968     +  rep_origin     SV40 ori: SV40 origin of replication
    989..1007    -  promoter       T7 promoter: promoter for bacteriophage T7 RNA polymerase
   1015..1170    +  CDS            lacZα (fragment): LacZα fragment of β-galactosidase; lacZ fragment
   1175..1603    +  rep_origin     f1 ori (sequence partly withheld): f1 bacteriophage origin of replication; arrow indicates direction of (+) strand synthesis
   1656..1760    +  promoter       AmpR promoter: bla
   1761..2621    +  CDS            AmpR: β-lactamase; bla; confers resistance to ampicillin, carbenicillin, and related antibiotics
   2792..3380    +  rep_origin     ori: high-copy-number ColE1/pMB1/pBR322/pUC origin of replication
   3563..3655    +  CDS            lacI (fragment): lac repressor; lacI; The lac repressor binds to the lac operator to inhibit transcription in E. coli. This inhibition can be relieved by adding lactose or isopropyl-β-D-thiogalactopyranoside (IPTG).
   3668..3689    +  protein_bind   CAP binding site: CAP binding activates transcription in the presence of cAMP. E. coli catabolite activator protein
   3704..3734    +  promoter       lac promoter: promoter for the E. coli lac operon
   3742..3758    +  protein_bind   lac operator: The lac repressor binds to the lac operator to inhibit transcription in E. coli. This inhibition can be relieved by adding lactose or isopropyl-β-D-thiogalactopyranoside (IPTG). lac repressor encoded by lacI
   3803..3821    +  promoter       T3 promoter: promoter for bacteriophage T3 RNA polymerase
   3849..4075    +  promoter       RSV promoter: Rous sarcoma virus enhancer/promoter
   4076..4256    +  LTR            5' LTR (truncated): truncated 5' long terminal repeat (LTR) from HIV-1
   4303..4428    +  misc_feature   HIV-1 Ψ: packaging signal of human immunodeficiency virus type 1
   4412..4775    +  CDS            HIV-1 gag (fragment): gag protein from human immunodeficiency virus 1; gag
   4921..5154    +  misc_feature   RRE: The Rev response element (RRE) of HIV-1 allows for Rev-dependent mRNA export from the nucleus to the cytoplasm.
   5564..5681    +  misc_feature   cPPT/CTS: central polypurine tract and central termination sequence of HIV-1
   5765..5976    +  promoter       EF-1α core promoter: core promoter for human elongation factor EF-1α
   6029..6745    +  CDS            EGFP: EGFP is a basic (constitutively fluorescent) green fluorescent protein published in 1996, derived from Aequorea victoria. It is reported to be a rapidly-maturing weak dimer with moderate acid sensitivity.
   6812..7606    +  CDS            NeoR/KanR: aminoglycoside phosphotransferase from Tn5; aph(3')-II (or nptII); confers resistance to neomycin, kanamycin, and G418 (Geneticin®)
   7622..8210    +  misc_feature   WPRE: woodchuck hepatitis virus posttranscriptional regulatory element
   8206..8316    +  CDS            nef (fragment): NEF_HV1LA - Experimental evidence at protein level: Swiss-Prot protein existence level 1. Extracellular Nef protein targets CD4(+) T-lymphocytes for apoptosis by interacting with CXCR4 surface receptors. From Human immunodeficiency virus type 1 group M subtype B (isolate Lai) (HIV-1).
>Addgene plasmid #217339 | gCH128 (non-targeting crRNA) | addgene full sequence | sequence record 426764 | Addgene NGS Result
TTCACCATTATCGTTTCAGACCCACCTCCCAACCCCGAGTGGACCCAGAGAGGGCCTATTTCCCATGATT
CCTTCATATTTGCATATACGATACAAGGCTGTTAGAGAGATAATTAGAATTAATTTGACTGTAAACACAA
AGATATTAGTACAAAATACGTGACGTAGAAAGTAATAATTTCTTGGGTAGTTTGCAGTTTTAAAATTATG
TTTTAAAATGGACTATCATATGCTTACCGTAACTTGAAAGTATTTCGATTTCTTGGCTTTATATATCTTG
TGGAAAGGACGAAACACCGAATTTCTACTCTTGTAGATATTAACTGATGCGTAAGGAGATCAATTTCTCC
TCTAGGAGATTTTTTTTAAGCTTGGCGTAACTAGATCTTGAGACACTGCTTTTTGCTTGTACTGGGTCTC
TCTTGTTAGACCAGATCTGAGCCTGGGAGCTCTCTGGCTAACTAGGGAACCCACTGCTTAAGCCTCAATA
AAGCTTGCCTTGAGTGCTTCAAGTAGTGTGTGCCCGTCTGTTGTGTGACTCTGGTAACTAGAGATCCCTC
AGACCCTTTTAGTCAGTGTGGAAAATCTCTAGCAGTACGTATAGTAGTTCATGTCATCTTATTATTCAGT
ATTTATAACTTGCAAAGAAATGAATATCAGAGAGTGAGAGGAACTTGTTTATTGCAGCTTATAATGGTTA
CAAATAAAGCAATAGCATCACAAATTTCACAAATAAAGCATTTTTTTCACTGCATTCTAGTTGTGGTTTG
TCCAAACTCATCAATGTATCTTATCATGTCTGGCTCTAGCTATCCCGCCCCTAACTCCGCCCATCCCGCC
CCTAACTCCGCCCAGTTCCGCCCATTCTCCGCCCCATGGCTGACTAATTTTTTTTATTTATGCAGAGGCC
GAGGCCGCCTCGGCCTCTGAGCTATTCCAGAAGTAGTGAGGAGGCTTTTTTGGAGGCCTAGGGACGTACC
CAATTCGTCCTATAGTGAGTCGTATTACGCGCGCTCACTGGCCGTCGTTTTACAACGTCGTGACTGGGAA
AACCCTGGCGTTACCCAACTTAATCGCCTTGCAGCACATCCCCCTTTCGCCAGCTGGCGTAATAGCGAAG
AGGCCCGCACCGATCGCCCTTCCCAACAGTTGCGCAGCCTGAATGGCGAATGGG
[124 nt withheld, positions 1175-1298]
C
[91 nt withheld, positions 1300-1390]
A
[49 nt withheld, positions 1392-1440]
CCTTTGACGTTGGAGTCCACGTTCTTT
[37 nt withheld, positions 1468-1504]
ACCCTATCTCGGTCTATTCTTTTGATTTATAAGGGATTTTGCCGATTTCGGCCTATTGGTTAAAAAATGA
GCTGATTTAACAAAAATTTAACGCGAATTTTAACAAAATATTAACGCTTACAATTTAGGTGGCACTTTTC
GGGGAAATGTGCGCGGAACCCCTATTTGTTTATTTTTCTAAATACATTCAAATATGTATCCGCTCATGAG
ACAATAACCCTGATAAATGCTTCAATAATATTGAAAAAGGAAGAGTATGAGTATTCAACATTTCCGTGTC
GCCCTTATTCCCTTTTTTGCGGCATTTTGCCTTCCTGTTTTTGCTCACCCAGAAACGCTGGTGAAAGTAA
AAGATGCTGAAGATCAGTTGGGTGCACGAGTGGGTTACATCGAACTGGATCTCAACAGCGGTAAGATCCT
TGAGAGTTTTCGCCCCGAAGAACGTTTTCCAATGATGAGCACTTTTAAAGTTCTGCTATGTGGCGCGGTA
TTATCCCGTATTGACGCCGGGCAAGAGCAACTCGGTCGCCGCATACACTATTCTCAGAATGACTTGGTTG
AGTACTCACCAGTCACAGAAAAGCATCTTACGGATGGCATGACAGTAAGAGAATTATGCAGTGCTGCCAT
AACCATGAGTGATAACACTGCGGCCAACTTACTTCTGACAACGATCGGAGGACCGAAGGAGCTAACCGCT
TTTTTGCACAACATGGGGGATCATGTAACTCGCCTTGATCGTTGGGAACCGGAGCTGAATGAAGCCATAC
CAAACGACGAGCGTGACACCACGATGCCTGTAGCAATGGCAACAACGTTGCGCAAACTATTAACTGGCGA
ACTACTTACTCTAGCTTCCCGGCAACAATTAATAGACTGGATGGAGGCGGATAAAGTTGCAGGACCACTT
CTGCGCTCGGCCCTTCCGGCTGGCTGGTTTATTGCTGATAAATCTGGAGCCGGTGAGCGTGGGTCTCGCG
GTATCATTGCAGCACTGGGGCCAGATGGTAAGCCCTCCCGTATCGTAGTTATCTACACGACGGGGAGTCA
GGCAACTATGGATGAACGAAATAGACAGATCGCTGAGATAGGTGCCTCACTGATTAAGCATTGGTAACTG
TCAGACCAAGTTTACTCATATATACTTTAGATTGATTTAAAACTTCATTTTTAATTTAAAAGGATCTAGG
TGAAGATCCTTTTTGATAATCTCATGACCAAAATCCCTTAACGTGAGTTTTCGTTCCACTGAGCGTCAGA
CCCCGTAGAAAAGATCAAAGGATCTTCTTGAGATCCTTTTTTTCTGCGCGTAATCTGCTGCTTGCAAACA
AAAAAACCACCGCTACCAGCGGTGGTTTGTTTGCCGGATCAAGAGCTACCAACTCTTTTTCCGAAGGTAA
CTGGCTTCAGCAGAGCGCAGATACCAAATACTGTTCTTCTAGTGTAGCCGTAGTTAGGCCACCACTTCAA
GAACTCTGTAGCACCGCCTACATACCTCGCTCTGCTAATCCTGTTACCAGTGGCTGCTGCCAGTGGCGAT
AAGTCGTGTCTTACCGGGTTGGACTCAAGACGATAGTTACCGGATAAGGCGCAGCGGTCGGGCTGAACGG
GGGGTTCGTGCACACAGCCCAGCTTGGAGCGAACGACCTACACCGAACTGAGATACCTACAGCGTGAGCT
ATGAGAAAGCGCCACGCTTCCCGAAGGGAGAAAGGCGGACAGGTATCCGGTAAGCGGCAGGGTCGGAACA
GGAGAGCGCACGAGGGAGCTTCCAGGGGGAAACGCCTGGTATCTTTATAGTCCTGTCGGGTTTCGCCACC
TCTGACTTGAGCGTCGATTTTTGTGATGCTCGTCAGGGGGGCGGAGCCTATGGAAAAACGCCAGCAACGC
GGCCTTTTTACGGTTCCTGGCCTTTTGCTGGCCTTTTGCTCACATGTTCTTTCCTGCGTTATCCCCTGAT
TCTGTGGATAACCGTATTACCGCCTTTGAGTGAGCTGATACCGCTCGCCGCAGCCGAACGACCGAGCGCA
GCGAGTCAGTGAGCGAGGAAGCGGAAGAGCGCCCAATACGCAAACCGCCTCTCCCCGCGCGTTGGCCGAT
TCATTAATGCAGCTGGCACGACAGGTTTCCCGACTGGAAAGCGGGCAGTGAGCGCAACGCAATTAATGTG
AGTTAGCTCACTCATTAGGCACCCCAGGCTTTACACTTTATGCTTCCGGCTCGTATGTTGTGTGGAATTG
TGAGCGGATAACAATTTCACACAGGAAACAGCTATGACCATGATTACGCCAAGCGCGCAATTAACCCTCA
CTAAAGGGAACAAAAGCTGGAGCTGCAAGCTTAATGTAGTCTTATGCAATACTCTTGTAGTCTTGCAACA
TGGTAACGATGAGTTAGCAACATGCCTTACAAGGAGAGAAAAAGCACCGTGCATGCCGATTGGTGGAAGT
AAGGTGGTACGATCGTGCCTTATTAGGAAGGCAACAGACGGGTCTGACATGGATTGGACGAACCACTGAA
TTGCCGCATTGCAGAGATATTGTATTTAAGTGCCTAGCTCGATACATAAACGGGTCTCTCTGGTTAGACC
AGATCTGAGCCTGGGAGCTCTCTGGCTAACTAGGGAACCCACTGCTTAAGCCTCAATAAAGCTTGCCTTG
AGTGCTTCAAGTAGTGTGTGCCCGTCTGTTGTGTGACTCTGGTAACTAGAGATCCCTCAGACCCTTTTAG
TCAGTGTGGAAAATCTCTAGCAGTGGCGCCCGAACAGGGACTTGAAAGCGAAAGGGAAACCAGAGGAGCT
CTCTCGACGCAGGACTCGGCTTGCTGAAGCGCGCACGGCAAGAGGCGAGGGGCGGCGACTGGTGAGTACG
CCAAAAATTTTGACTAGCGGAGGCTAGAAGGAGAGAGATGGGTGCGAGAGCGTCAGTATTAAGCGGGGGA
GAATTAGATCGCGATGGGAAAAAATTCGGTTAAGGCCAGGGGGAAAGAAAAAATATAAATTAAAACATAT
AGTATGGGCAAGCAGGGAGCTAGAACGATTCGCAGTTAATCCTGGCCTGTTAGAAACATCAGAAGGCTGT
AGACAAATACTGGGACAGCTACAACCATCCCTTCAGACAGGATCAGAAGAACTTAGATCATTATATAATA
CAGTAGCAACCCTCTATTGTGTGCATCAAAGGATAGAGATAAAAGACACCAAGGAAGCTTTAGACAAGAT
AGAGGAAGAGCAAAACAAAAGTAAGACCACCGCACAGCAAGCGGCCGCTGATCTTCAGACCTGGAGGAGG
AGATATGAGGGACAATTGGAGAAGTGAATTATATAAATATAAAGTAGTAAAAATTGAACCATTAGGAGTA
GCACCCACCAAGGCAAAGAGAAGAGTGGTGCAGAGAGAAAAAAGAGCAGTGGGAATAGGAGCTTTGTTCC
TTGGGTTCTTGGGAGCAGCAGGAAGCACTATGGGCGCAGCGTCAATGACGCTGACGGTACAGGCCAGACA
ATTATTGTCTGGTATAGTGCAGCAGCAGAACAATTTGCTGAGGGCTATTGAGGCGCAACAGCATCTGTTG
CAACTCACAGTCTGGGGCATCAAGCAGCTCCAGGCAAGAATCCTGGCTGTGGAAAGATACCTAAAGGATC
AACAGCTCCTGGGGATTTGGGGTTGCTCTGGAAAACTCATTTGCACCACTGCTGTGCCTTGGAATGCTAG
TTGGAGTAATAAATCTCTGGAACAGATTTGGAATCACACGACCTGGATGGAGTGGGACAGAGAAATTAAC
AATTACACAAGCTTAATACACTCCTTAATTGAAGAATCGCAAAACCAGCAAGAAAAGAATGAACAAGAAT
TATTGGAATTAGATAAATGGGCAAGTTTGTGGAATTGGTTTAACATAACAAATTGGCTGTGGTATATAAA
ATTATTCATAATGATAGTAGGAGGCTTGGTAGGTTTAAGAATAGTTTTTGCTGTACTTTCTATAGTGAAT
AGAGTTAGGCAGGGATATTCACCATTATCGTTTCAGAATCTTGAGACAAATGGCAGTATTCATCCACAAT
TTTAAAAGAAAAGGGGGGATTGGGGGGTACAGTGCAGGGGAAAGAATAGTAGACATAATAGCAACAGACA
TACAAACTAAAGAATTACAAAAACAAATTACAAAAATTCAAAATTTTCGGGTTTATTACAGGGACAGCAG
AGATCCACTTTGGCGCCGGCTCGAGGGGGCCCGGGTCGAGTGGCTCCGGTGCCCGTCAGTGGGCAGAGCG
CACATCGCCCACAGTCCCCGAGAAGTTGGGGGGAGGGGTCGGCAATTGAACCGGTGCCTAGAGAAGGTGG
CGCGGGGTAAACTGGGAAAGTGATGTCGTGTACTGGCTCCGCCTTTTTCCCGAGGGTGGGGGAGAACCGT
ATATAAGTGCAGTAGTCGCCGTGAACGTTCTTTTTCGCAACGGGTTTGCCGCCAGAACACAGGTGTCGTG
ACGCGGGATCCGCCACCATGGATTACAAAGACGATGACGATAAGATGGTGAGCAAGGGCGAGGAGCTGTT
CACCGGGGTGGTGCCCATCCTGGTCGAGCTGGACGGCGACGTAAACGGCCACAAGTTCAGCGTGTCCGGC
GAGGGCGAGGGCGATGCCACCTACGGCAAGCTGACCCTGAAGTTCATCTGCACCACCGGCAAGCTGCCCG
TGCCCTGGCCCACCCTCGTGACCACCCTGACCTACGGCGTGCAGTGCTTCAGCCGCTACCCCGACCACAT
GAAGCAGCACGACTTCTTCAAGTCCGCCATGCCCGAAGGCTACGTCCAGGAGCGCACCATCTTCTTCAAG
GACGACGGCAACTACAAGACCCGCGCCGAGGTGAAGTTCGAGGGCGACACCCTGGTGAACCGCATCGAGC
TGAAGGGCATCGACTTCAAGGAGGACGGCAACATCCTGGGGCACAAGCTGGAGTACAACTACAACAGCCA
CAACGTCTATATCATGGCCGACAAGCAGAAGAACGGCATCAAGGTGAACTTCAAGATCCGCCACAACATC
GAGGACGGCAGCGTGCAGCTCGCCGACCACTACCAGCAGAACACCCCCATCGGCGACGGCCCCGTGCTGC
TGCCCGACAACCACTACCTGAGCACCCAGTCCGCCCTGAGCAAAGACCCCAACGAGAAGCGCGATCACAT
GGTCCTGCTGGAGTTCGTGACCGCCGCCGGGATCACTCTCGGCATGGACGAGCTGTACAAGGGCAGCGGC
GCCACCAACTTCAGCCTGCTGAAGCAGGCCGGCGACGTGGAGGAGAACCCCGGCCCCATGCTTGAACAAG
ATGGATTGCACGCAGGTTCTCCGGCCGCTTGGGTGGAGAGGCTATTCGGCTATGACTGGGCACAACAGAC
AATCGGCTGCTCTGATGCCGCCGTGTTCCGGCTGTCAGCGCAGGGGCGCCCGGTTCTTTTTGTCAAGACC
GACCTGTCCGGTGCCCTGAATGAACTGCAGGACGAGGCAGCGCGGCTATCGTGGCTGGCCACGACGGGCG
TTCCTTGCGCAGCTGTGCTCGACGTTGTCACTGAAGCGGGAAGGGACTGGCTGCTATTGGGCGAAGTGCC
GGGGCAGGATCTCCTGTCATCTCACCTTGCTCCTGCCGAGAAAGTATCCATCATGGCTGATGCAATGCGG
CGGCTGCATACGCTTGATCCGGCTACCTGCCCATTCGACCACCAAGCGAAACATCGCATCGAGCGAGCAC
GTACTCGGATGGAAGCCGGTCTTGTCGATCAGGATGATCTGGACGAAGAGCATCAGGGGCTCGCGCCAGC
CGAACTGTTCGCCAGGCTCAAGGCGCGCATGCCCGACGGCGAGGATCTCGTCGTGACCCATGGCGATGCC
TGCTTGCCGAATATCATGGTGGAAAATGGCCGCTTTTCTGGATTCATCGACTGTGGCCGGCTGGGTGTGG
CGGACCGCTATCAGGACATAGCGTTGGCTACCCGTGATATTGCTGAAGAGCTTGGCGGCGAATGGGCTGA
CCGCTTCCTCGTGCTTTACGGTATCGCCGCTCCCGATTCGCAGCGCATCGCCTTCTATCGCCTTCTTGAC
GAGTTCTTCTGAACGCGTTAAGTCGACAATCAACCTCTGGATTACAAAATTTGTGAAAGATTGACTGGTA
TTCTTAACTATGTTGCTCCTTTTACGCTATGTGGATACGCTGCTTTAATGCCTTTGTATCATGCTATTGC
TTCCCGTATGGCTTTCATTTTCTCCTCCTTGTATAAATCCTGGTTGCTGTCTCTTTATGAGGAGTTGTGG
CCCGTTGTCAGGCAACGTGGCGTGGTGTGCACTGTGTTTGCTGACGCAACCCCCACTGGTTGGGGCATTG
CCACCACCTGTCAGCTCCTTTCCGGGACTTTCGCTTTCCCCCTCCCTATTGCCACGGCGGAACTCATCGC
CGCCTGCCTTGCCCGCTGCTGGACAGGGGCTCGGCTGTTGGGCACTGACAATTCCGTGGTGTTGTCGGGG
AAATCATCGTCCTTTCCTTGGCTGCTCGCCTGTGTTGCCACCTGGATTCTGCGCGGGACGTCCTTCTGCT
ACGTCCCTTCGGCCCTCAATCCAGCGGACCTTCCTTCCCGCGGCCTGCTGCCGGCTCTGCGGCCTCTTCC
GCGTCTTCGCCTTCGCCCTCAGACGAGTCGGATCTCCCTTTGGGCCGCCTCCCCGCGTCGACTTTAAGAC
CAATGACTTACAAGGCAGCTGTAGATCTTAGCCACTTTTTAAAAGAAAAGGGGGGACTGGAAGGGCTAAT
TCACTCCCAACGAAGACAAGAT
